>Addgene plasmid #166014 | R619-M89-303: CMV51p> HCoV-HKU1 S-2P-T4f-3C-His8-Strep2x2 | addgene full sequence | sequence record 327662 | Addgene NGS Result
GACGGATCGGGAGATCCGCCTTTATGTGTAACTCTTGGCTGAAGCTCTTACACCAATGCTGGGGGACATG
TACCTCCCAGGGGCCCAGGAAGACTACGGGAGGCTACACCAACGTCAATCAGAGGGGCCTGTGTAGCTAC
CGATAAGCGGACCCTCAAGAGGGCATTAGCAATAGTGTTTATAAGGCCCCCTTGTTAACCCTAAACGGGT
AGCATATGCTTCCCGGGTAGTAGTATATACTATCCAGACTAACCCTAATTCAATAGCATATGTTACCCAA
CGGGAAGCATATGCTATCGAATTAGGGTTAGTAAAAGGGTCCTAAGGAACAGCGATATCTCCCACCCCAT
GAGCTGTCACGGTTTTATTTACATGGGGTCAGGATTCCACGAGGGTAGTGAACCATTTTAGTCACAAGGG
CAGTGGCTGAAGATCAAGGAGCGGGCAGTGAACTCTCCTGAATCTTCGCCTGCTTCTTCATTCTCCTTCG
TTTAGCTAATAGAATAACTGCTGAGTTGTGAACAGTAAGGTGTATGTGAGGTGCTCGAAAACAAGGTTTC
AGGTGACGCCCCCAGAATAAAATTTGGACGGGGGGTTCAGTGGTGGCATTGTGCTATGACACCAATATAA
CCCTCACAAACCCCTTGGGCAATAAATACTAGTGTAGGAATGAAACATTCTGAATATCTTTAACAATAGA
AATCCATGGGGTGGGGACAAGCCGTAAAGACTGGATGTCCATCTCACACGAATTTATGGCTATGGGCAAC
ACATAATCCTAGTGCAATATGATACTGGGGTTATTAAGATGTGTCCCAGGCAGGGACCAAGACAGGTGAA
CCATGTTGTTACACTCTATTTGTAACAAGGGGAAAGAGAGTGGACGCCGACAGCAGCGGACTCCACTGGT
TGTCTCTAACACCCCCGAAAATTAAACGGGGCTCCACGCCAATGGGGCCCATAAACAAAGACAAGTGGCC
ACTCTTTTTTTTGAAATTGTGGAGTGGGGGCACGCGTCAGCCCCCACACGCCGCCCTGCGGTTTTGGACT
GTAAAATAAGGGTGTAATAACTTGGCTGATTGTAACCCCGCTAACCACTGCGGTCAAACCACTTGCCCAC
AAAACCACTAATGGCACCCCGGGGAATACCTGCATAAGTAGGTGGGCGGGCCAAGATAGGGGCGCGATTG
CTGCGATCTGGAGGACAAATTACACACACTTGCGCCTGAGCGCCAAGCACAGGGTTGTTGGTCCTCATAT
TCACGAGGTCGCTGAGAGCACGGTGGGCTAATGTTGCCATGGGTAGCATATACTACCCAAATATCTGGAT
AGCATATGCTATCCTAATCTATATCTGGGTAGCATAGGCTATCCTAATCTATATCTGGGTAGCATATGCT
ATCCTAATCTATATCTGGGTAGTATATGCTATCCTAATTTATATCTGGGTAGCATAGGCTATCCTAATCT
ATATCTGGGTAGCATATGCTATCCTAATCTATATCTGGGTAGTATATGCTATCCTAATCTGTATCCGGGT
AGCATATGCTATCCTAATAGAGATTAGGGTAGTATATGCTATCCTAATTTATATCTGGGTAGCATATACT
ACCCAAATATCTGGATAGCATATGCTATCCTAATCTATATCTGGGTAGCATATGCTATCCTAATCTATAT
CTGGGTAGCATAGGCTATCCTAATCTATATCTGGGTAGCATATGCTATCCTAATCTATATCTGGGTAGTA
TATGCTATCCTAATTTATATCTGGGTAGCATAGGCTATCCTAATCTATATCTGGGTAGCATATGCTATCC
TAATCTATATCTGGGTAGTATATGCTATCCTAATCTGTATCCGGGTAGCATATGCTATCCTCATGCATAT
ACAGTCAGCATATGATACCCAGTAGTAGAGTGGGAGTGCTATCCTTTGCATATGCCGCCACCTCCCAAGG
GGGCGTGAATTTTCGCTGCTTGTCCTTTTCCTGCTGGGGATCTCCCGATCCCCTATGGTGCACTCTCAGT
ACAATCTGCTCTGATGCCGCATAGTTAAGCCAGTATCTGCTCCCTGCTTGTGTGTTGGAGGTCGCTGAGT
AGTGCGCGAGCAAAATTTAAGCTACAACAAGGCAAGGCTTGACCGACAATTGCATGAAGAATCTGCTTAG
GGTTAGGCGTTTTGCGCTGCTTCGATCACAACTTTGTATAGAAAAGTTGGCCCTGCAGGCGTTACATAAC
TTACGGTAAATGGCCCGCCTGGCTGACCGCCCAACGACCCCCGCCCATTGACGTCAATAATGACGTATGT
TCCCATAGTAACGCCAATAGGGACTTTCCATTGACGTCAATGGGTGGAGTATTTACGGTAAACTGCCCAC
TTGGCAGTACATCAAGTGTATCATATGCCAAGTCCGCCCCCTATTGACGTCAATGACGGTAAATGGCCCG
CCTGGCATTATGCCCAGTACATGACCTTACGGGACTTTCCTACTTGGCAGTACATCTACGTATTAGTCAT
CGCTATTACCATGGTGATGCGGTTTTGGCAGTACACCAATGGGCGTGGATAGCGGTTTGACTCACGGGGA
TTTCCAAGTCTCCACCCCATTGACGTCAATGGGAGTTTGTTTTGGCACCAAAATCAACGGGACTTTCCAA
AATGTCGTAATAACCCCGCCCCGTTGACGCAAATGGGCGGTAGGCGTGTACGGTGGGAGGTCTATATAAG
CAGAGCTCGTTTAGTGAACCGTCAGATCGCCTGGAGACGCCATCCACGCTGTTTTGACCTCCATAGAAGA
CAACAACTTTGTACAAAAAAGTTGGCACCATGTTCCTGATCATTTTCATCCTACCGACTACCCTGGCCGT
GATCGGAGACTTCAACTGCACTAACTCCTTTATCAACGACTACAACAAGACTATTCCGCGCATTTCCGAG
GACGTGGTGGACGTGTCACTGGGCCTGGGCACTTACTACGTGCTGAACCGGGTGTACCTGAATACCACCC
TCCTGTTTACCGGATACTTCCCTAAGTCGGGGGCGAACTTCCGGGATCTGGCTCTGAAGGGATCCATCTA
CCTCTCTACCCTGTGGTACAAGCCGCCGTTCCTGTCCGACTTCAATAACGGCATCTTCAGCAAGGTCAAG
AACACCAAGCTCTACGTGAACAACACCCTCTACTCCGAGTTCTCCACAATCGTCATTGGTTCAGTGTTCG
TGAACACTAGCTACACAATCGTGGTGCAGCCCCATAACGGTATTCTGGAGATCACCGCCTGCCAATACAC
TATGTGCGAGTACCCTCACACCGTGTGTAAATCAAAGGGCAGCATCAGAAACGAGAGCTGGCACATCGAT
TCCAGCGAACCCCTCTGCCTCTTCAAAAAGAACTTCACCTACAACGTGTCAGCCGACTGGCTCTACTTCC
ACTTCTACCAAGAGCGCGGAGTGTTCTACGCCTATTACGCCGACGTGGGCATGCCTACTACCTTCCTCTT
CTCCCTGTACCTGGGTACTATCCTCTCCCATTACTACGTGATGCCGCTGACCTGTAACGCGATCAGCAGC
AACACTGATAATGAGACTTTGGAATATTGGGTCACGCCTTTGTCGAGGCGGCAGTATCTGCTGAACTTCG
ACGAACACGGCGTGATCACCAACGCCGTGGACTGCAGCAGCTCCTTCCTGTCGGAGATTCAGTGCAAGAC
CCAGTCCTTTGCGCCTAACACCGGAGTGTACGATCTCTCCGGCTTCACTGTGAAACCTGTGGCCACCGTC
TACCGCCGCATTCCCAACCTCCCCGATTGCGACATCGACAACTGGCTGAACAACGTGTCCGTGCCATCGC
CGCTGAACTGGGAGCGGAGGATCTTCTCGAACTGCAACTTCAATCTGTCAACTCTGCTGCGGCTGGTGCA
CGTGGACTCCTTTTCCTGCAACAACCTGGACAAGTCGAAGATTTTCGGATCCTGCTTTAACAGCATCACC
GTCGACAAGTTCGCCATCCCGAACCGGAGAAGGGATGATCTTCAGCTTGGGTCCTCCGGGTTCTTGCAGT
CCTCCAACTACAAGATCGATATCAGTTCCTCATCCTGCCAACTGTACTACTCGTTGCCGCTCGTGAATGT
GACCATTAACAACTTCAACCCAAGCTCCTGGAACCGGCGCTACGGATTCGGTAGCTTTAACCTGTCGTCC
TACGATGTGGTGTACTCAGACCACTGTTTCTCGGTCAACTCCGACTTCTGCCCATGCGCTGACCCTTCCG
TCGTGAATTCCTGCGCCAAGTCGAAGCCGCCTTCGGCGATTTGTCCTGCTGGAACCAAGTATCGGCACTG
CGACCTGGATACTACTCTGTACGTAAAGAACTGGTGCCGCTGCTCCTGTCTGCCCGACCCCATCTCCACT
TACTCCCCGAACACGTGCCCCCAGAAGAAGGTGGTCGTGGGAATCGGAGAGCACTGTCCAGGATTGGGAA
TTAACGAGGAAAAATGCGGCACCCAGCTGAACCACAGCAGCTGCTTCTGCTCCCCTGACGCATTCCTGGG
ATGGTCCTTCGATTCATGCATTTCCAACAACCGGTGTAACATATTCTCCAACTTCATCTTCAACGGGATC
AATTCCGGCACCACTTGCTCGAACGATCTGCTATATTCCAACACCGAGATCTCCACCGGCGTCTGCGTGA
ACTACGACCTCTACGGCATCACGGGTCAAGGCATCTTCAAGGAAGTCAGCGCGGCCTACTACAACAACTG
GCAGAACTTGCTGTACGACAGCAACGGAAACATCATTGGTTTCAAGGACTTCCTGACTAACAAGACCTAC
ACCATCCTTCCCTGCTACTCCGGGAGAGTCTCCGCCGCCTTCTACCAAAACTCCTCTAGCCCCGCCCTTC
TGTATCGCAACCTGAAGTGCAGCTACGTCCTCAACAACATATCGTTCATCAGCCAGCCTTTCTACTTTGA
CTCCTACCTGGGCTGCGTGCTCAACGCAGTGAATCTTACCTCATATTCGGTCAGCAGCTGTGACCTCCGC
ATGGGCTCAGGGTTCTGCATCGATTACGCACTCCCGTCCTCCGGTGGAAGCGGCAGCGGCATCTCATCCC
CCTACCGGTTCGTGACCTTCGAACCCTTCAACGTGTCCTTCGTGAACGACTCCGTGGAAACCGTCGGAGG
GCTGTTCGAGATCCAGATCCCTACCAATTTCACCATTGCCGGACACGAGGAATTCATCCAAACCAGCTCG
CCCAAGGTCACCATCGACTGTTCCGCCTTTGTGTGCTCCAATTACGCGGCATGCCACGATCTTCTGTCCG
AATACGGAACCTTCTGCGATAACATCAACTCCATTCTCAACGAGGTCAATGATCTGCTGGATATTACCCA
GTTACAAGTGGCCAACGCCCTGATGCAGGGCGTGACTCTGTCCTCCAACCTGAATACTAACCTCCATTCG
GATGTGGACAACATCGACTTCAAGTCGTTGCTGGGCTGCCTGGGAAGCCAATGCGGATCCTCCTCACGGT
CGCTGCTGGAAGATCTGCTGTTTAACAAGGTTAAGCTGAGCGACGTGGGATTTGTGGAAGCCTATAACAA
CTGTACCGGGGGATCCGAGATCCGGGACCTCCTCTGCGTGCAGTCGTTCAACGGTATCAAGGTCCTGCCC
CCTATTCTGAGCGAGACTCAGATTTCGGGATACACTACCGCTGCGACTGTGGCAGCTATGTTCCCTCCGT
GGTCTGCCGCTGCTGGAGTGCCATTCTCCCTGAACGTCCAGTACCGCATCAATGGACTGGGAGTGACCAT
GGATGTGCTGAACAAGAACCAGAAGCTCATCGCCAACGCCTTCAACAAGGCCCTGCTGAGCATCCAGAAC
GGATTCACGGCCACCAATTCCGCCCTGGCCAAAATCCAATCAGTCGTGAACGCTAACGCCCAGGCCCTGA
ACAGCCTGCTCCAGCAGCTGTTCAACAAGTTCGGCGCCATTTCCTCCTCGCTCCAAGAAATTCTGTCACG
GCTGGATCCGCCTGAAGCACAGGTCCAGATTGACAGACTCATCAATGGGCGACTGACTGCCCTGAACGCC
TACGTCAGCCAACAGTTGAGCGACATCACCTTGATTAAGGCCGGAGCCTCCAGAGCTATCGAAAAAGTCA
ACGAATGCGTCAAGTCCCAGTCGCCACGGATCAACTTCTGCGGAAATGGAAACCATATTCTGTCCCTCGT
GCAAAACGCCCCGTACGGACTGTTGTTCATCCACTTCTCATACAAGCCAACCTCGTTCAAGACCGTGCTG
GTGTCCCCGGGACTCTGTCTCTCCGGGGATCGGGGAATTGCGCCGAAGCAGGGGTACTTCATTAAGCAGA
ACGACTCCTGGATGTTCACAGGATCTTCCTACTACTACCCCGAACCCATCTCCGACAAGAACGTCGTGTT
TATGAATTCGTGCAGCGTCAACTTTACCAAGGCCCCCTTCATCTACTTGAACAACTCGATCCCGAACCTC
AGCGACTTCGAAGCCGAGCTCAGCTTATGGTTCAAGAACCACACCTCCATCGCACCCAATCTGACCTTCA
ACTCGCATATCAACGCGACCTTCTTGGACCTTTACTATGAGATGAACGTGATCCAGGAAAGCATCAAGTC
CCTTAATGGCTCCGGCTACATCCCTGAAGCACCGAGGGACGGTCAAGCCTACGTGCGCAAGGACGGGGAA
TGGGTGCTCCTGTCCACGTTCCTGGGTCGCTCCCTGGAGGTGCTGTTCCAGGGACCGGGGCATCACCACC
ACCATCATCACCACTCAGCCTGGTCACACCCCCAATTCGAAAAGGGAGGAGGTTCGGGCGGTGGAGGAAG
CGGTGGCTCTGCGTGGTCCCACCCACAATTCGAGAAGTAATCAACTTTCTTGTACAAAGTTGTGAAATTC
TGCAGATATCCATCACACTGGCGGCCGCTCGAGCATGCATCTAGAGGGCCCTATTCTATAGTGTCACCTA
AATGCTAGAGCTCGCTGATCAGCCTCGACTGTGCCTTCTAGTTGCCAGCCATCTGTTGTTTGCCCCTCCC
CCGTGCCTTCCTTGACCCTGGAAGGTGCCACTCCCACTGTCCTTTCCTAATAAAATGAGGAAATTGCATC
GCATTGTCTGAGTAGGTGTCATTCTATTCTGGGGGGTGGGGTGGGGCAGGACAGCAAGGGGGAGGATTGG
GAAGACAATAGCAGGCATGCTGGGGATGCGGTGGGCTCTATGGCTTCTGAGGCGGAAAGAACCAGCTGGG
GCTCTAGGGGGTATCCCC
[124 nt withheld, positions 7299-7422]
C
[91 nt withheld, positions 7424-7514]
A
[49 nt withheld, positions 7516-7564]
CCTTTGACGTTGGAGTCCACGTTCTTT
[37 nt withheld, positions 7592-7628]
ACCCTATCTCGGTCTATTCTTTTGATTTATAAGGGATTTTGCCGATTTCGGCCTATTGGTTAAAAAATGA
GCTGATTTAACAAAAATTTAACGCGAATTAATTCTGTGGAATGTGTGTCAGTTAGGGTGTGGAAAGTCCC
CAGGCTCCCCAGCAGGCAGAAGTATGCAAAGCATGCATCTCAATTAGTCAGCAACCAGGTGTGGAAAGTC
CCTAGGCTCCCCAGCAGGCAGAAGTATGCAAAGCATGCATCTCAATTAGTCAGCAACCATAGTCCCGCCC
CTAACTCCGCCCATCCCGCCCCTAACTCCGCCCAGTTCCGCCCATTCTCCGCCCCATGGCTGACTAATTT
TTTTTATTTATGCAGAGGCCGAGGCCGCCTCTGCCTCTGAGCTATTCCAGAAGTAGTGAGGAGGCTTTTT
TGGAGGCCTAGGCTTTTGCAAAAAGCTCCCGGGAGCTTGTATATCCATTTTCGGATCTGATCAAGAGACA
GGATGAGGATCGTTTCGCATGATTGAACAAGATGGATTGCACGCAGGTTCTCCGGCCGCTTGGGTGGAGA
GGCTATTCGGCTATGACTGGGCACAACAGACAATCGGCTGCTCTGATGCCGCCGTGTTCCGGCTGTCAGC
GCAGGGGCGCCCGGTTCTTTTTGTCAAGACCGACCTGTCCGGTGCCCTGAATGAACTGCAGGACGAGGCA
GCGCGGCTATCGTGGCTGGCCACGACGGGCGTTCCTTGCGCAGCTGTGCTCGACGTTGTCACTGAAGCGG
GAAGGGACTGGCTGCTATTGGGCGAAGTGCCGGGGCAGGATCTCCTGTCATCTCACCTTGCTCCTGCCGA
GAAAGTATCCATCATGGCTGATGCAATGCGGCGGCTGCATACGCTTGATCCGGCTACCTGCCCATTCGAC
CACCAAGCGAAACATCGCATCGAGCGAGCACGTACTCGGATGGAAGCCGGTCTTGTCGATCAGGATGATC
TGGACGAAGAGCATCAGGGGCTCGCGCCAGCCGAACTGTTCGCCAGGCTCAAGGCGCGCATGCCCGACGG
CGAGGATCTCGTCGTGACCCATGGCGATGCCTGCTTGCCGAATATCATGGTGGAAAATGGCCGCTTTTCT
GGATTCATCGACTGTGGCCGGCTGGGTGTGGCGGACCGCTATCAGGACATAGCGTTGGCTACCCGTGATA
TTGCTGAAGAGCTTGGCGGCGAATGGGCTGACCGCTTCCTCGTGCTTTACGGTATCGCCGCTCCCGATTC
GCAGCGCATCGCCTTCTATCGCCTTCTTGACGAGTTCTTCTGAGCGGGACTCTGGGGTTCGAAATGACCG
ACCAAGCGACGCCCAACCTGCCATCACGAGATTTCGATTCCACCGCCGCCTTCTATGAAAGGTTGGGCTT
CGGAATCGTTTTCCGGGACGCCGGCTGGATGATCCTCCAGCGCGGGGATCTCATGCTGGAGTTCTTCGCC
CACCCCAACTTGTTTATTGCAGCTTATAATGGTTACAAATAAAGCAATAGCATCACAAATTTCACAAATA
AAGCATTTTTTTCACTGCATTCTAGTTGTGGTTTGTCCAAACTCATCAATGTATCTTATCATGTCTGTAT
ACCGTCGACCTCTAGCTAGAGCTTGGCGTAATCATGGTCATAGCTGTTTCCTGTGTGAAATTGTTATCCG
CTCACAATTCCACACAACATACGAGCCGGAAGCATAAAGTGTAAAGCCTGGGGTGCCTAATGAGTGAGCT
AACTCACATTAATTGCGTTGCGCTCACTGCCCGCTTTCCAGTCGGGAAACCTGTCGTGCCAGCTGCATTA
ATGAATCGGCCAACGCGCGGGGAGAGGCGGTTTGCGTATTGGGCGCTCTTCCGCTTCCTCGCTCACTGAC
TCGCTGCGCTCGGTCGTTCGGCTGCGGCGAGCGGTATCAGCTCACTCAAAGGCGGTAATACGGTTATCCA
CAGAATCAGGGGATAACGCAGGAAAGAACATGTGAGCAAAAGGCCAGCAAAAGGCCAGGAACCGTAAAAA
GGCCGCGTTGCTGGCGTTTTTCCATAGGCTCCGCCCCCCTGACGAGCATCACAAAAATCGACGCTCAAGT
CAGAGGTGGCGAAACCCGACAGGACTATAAAGATACCAGGCGTTTCCCCCTGGAAGCTCCCTCGTGCGCT
CTCCTGTTCCGACCCTGCCGCTTACCGGATACCTGTCCGCCTTTCTCCCTTCGGGAAGCGTGGCGCTTTC
TCATAGCTCACGCTGTAGGTATCTCAGTTCGGTGTAGGTCGTTCGCTCCAAGCTGGGCTGTGTGCACGAA
CCCCCCGTTCAGCCCGACCGCTGCGCCTTATCCGGTAACTATCGTCTTGAGTCCAACCCGGTAAGACACG
ACTTATCGCCACTGGCAGCAGCCACTGGTAACAGGATTAGCAGAGCGAGGTATGTAGGCGGTGCTACAGA
GTTCTTGAAGTGGTGGCCTAACTACGGCTACACTAGAAGAACAGTATTTGGTATCTGCGCTCTGCTGAAG
CCAGTTACCTTCGGAAAAAGAGTTGGTAGCTCTTGATCCGGCAAACAAACCACCGCTGGTAGCGGTGGTT
TTTTTGTTTGCAAGCAGCAGATTACGCGCAGAAAAAAAGGATCTCAAGAAGATCCTTTGATCTTTTCTAC
GGGGTCTGACGCTCAGTGGAACGAAAACTCACGTTAAGGGATTTTGGTCATGAGATTATCAAAAAGGATC
TTCACCTAGATCCTTTTAAATTAAAAATGAAGTTTTAAATCAATCTAAAGTATATATGAGTAAACTTGGT
CTGACAGTTACCAATGCTTAATCAGTGAGGCACCTATCTCAGCGATCTGTCTATTTCGTTCATCCATAGT
TGCCTGACTCCCCGTCGTGTAGATAACTACGATACGGGAGGGCTTACCATCTGGCCCCAGTGCTGCAATG
ATACCGCGAGACCCACGCTCACCGGCTCCAGATTTATCAGCAATAAACCAGCCAGCCGGAAGGGCCGAGC
GCAGAAGTGGTCCTGCAACTTTATCCGCCTCCATCCAGTCTATTAATTGTTGCCGGGAAGCTAGAGTAAG
TAGTTCGCCAGTTAATAGTTTGCGCAACGTTGTTGCCATTGCTACAGGCATCGTGGTGTCACGCTCGTCG
TTTGGTATGGCTTCATTCAGCTCCGGTTCCCAACGATCAAGGCGAGTTACATGATCCCCCATGTTGTGCA
AAAAAGCGGTTAGCTCCTTCGGTCCTCCGATCGTTGTCAGAAGTAAGTTGGCCGCAGTGTTATCACTCAT
GGTTATGGCAGCACTGCATAATTCTCTTACTGTCATGCCATCCGTAAGATGCTTTTCTGTGACTGGTGAG
TACTCAACCAAGTCATTCTGAGAATAGTGTATGCGGCGACCGAGTTGCTCTTGCCCGGCGTCAATACGGG
ATAATACCGCGCCACATAGCAGAACTTTAAAAGTGCTCATCATTGGAAAACGTTCTTCGGGGCGAAAACT
CTCAAGGATCTTACCGCTGTTGAGATCCAGTTCGATGTAACCCACTCGTGCACCCAACTGATCTTCAGCA
TCTTTTACTTTCACCAGCGTTTCTGGGTGAGCAAAAACAGGAAGGCAAAATGCCGCAAAAAAGGGAATAA
GGGCGACACGGAAATGTTGAATACTCATACTCTTCCTTTTTCAATATTATTGAAGCATTTATCAGGGTTA
TTGTCTCATGAGCGGATACATATTTGAATGTATTTAGAAAAATAAACAAATAGGGGTTCCGCGCACATTT
CCCCGAAAAGTGCCACCTGACGTC
Features (pLannotate 1.2.2; 23 found; start..end, strand, type, name):
    204..1993    -  rep_origin     oriP: Epstein-Barr virus oriP replication origin (Yates et al., 2000)
   2014..2066    -  misc_feature   bom (fragment): basis of mobility region from pBR322
   2199..2219    +  protein_bind   attB4: mutant version of attB; core recombination site for the Gateway® BP reaction BP Clonase™
   2230..2533    +  enhancer       CMV enhancer: human cytomegalovirus immediate early enhancer
   2535..2734    +  promoter       CMV promoter: human cytomegalovirus (CMV) immediate early promoter
   2804..2821    +  protein_bind   attL1 (fragment): mutant version of attL; recombination site for the Gateway® LR reaction LR Clonase™
   2830..6663    +  CDS            S (fragment): SPIKE_CVHN5 - Experimental evidence at protein level: Swiss-Prot protein existence level 1. [Spike protein S2']: Acts as a viral fusion peptide which is unmasked following S2 cleavage occurring upon virus endocytosis. From Human coronavirus HKU1 (isolate N5) (HCoV-HKU1).
   6905..6922    -  protein_bind   attL2 (fragment): mutant version of attL; recombination site for the Gateway® LR reaction LR Clonase™
   6985..7003    -  promoter       SP6 promoter: promoter for bacteriophage SP6 RNA polymerase
   7029..7253    +  polyA_signal   bGH poly(A) signal: bovine growth hormone polyadenylation signal
   7257..7278    +  promoter       SV40 promoter (fragment): SV40 enhancer and early promoter
   7299..7727    +  rep_origin     f1 ori (sequence partly withheld): f1 bacteriophage origin of replication; arrow indicates direction of (+) strand synthesis
   7741..8070    +  promoter       SV40 promoter: SV40 enhancer and early promoter
   8137..8928    +  CDS            neo: KKA2_KLEPN - Also known as kan, nptII. Experimental evidence at protein level: Swiss-Prot protein existence level 1. Resistance to kanamycin, neomycin, paromomycin, ribostamycin, butirosin and gentamicin B. From Klebsiella pneumoniae.
   8952..9110    +  CDS            ble (fragment): BLE_KLEPN - Experimental evidence at protein level: Swiss-Prot protein existence level 1. Binding protein with a strong affinity to the bleomycin family of antibiotics. Binds to CL990; an antimitotic-antibiotic compound. From Klebsiella pneumoniae.
   9105..9226    +  polyA_signal   SV40 poly(A) signal: SV40 polyadenylation signal
   9297..9319    -  protein_bind   lac operator (fragment): The lac repressor binds to the lac operator to inhibit transcription in E. coli. This inhibition can be relieved by adding lactose or isopropyl-β-D-thiogalactopyranoside (IPTG). lac repressor encoded by lacI
   9323..9353    -  promoter       lac promoter: promoter for the E. coli lac operon
   9368..9389    -  protein_bind   CAP binding site: CAP binding activates transcription in the presence of cAMP. E. coli catabolite activator protein
   9402..9494    -  CDS            lacI (fragment): lac repressor; lacI; The lac repressor binds to the lac operator to inhibit transcription in E. coli. This inhibition can be relieved by adding lactose or isopropyl-β-D-thiogalactopyranoside (IPTG).
   9677..10265   -  rep_origin     ori: high-copy-number ColE1/pMB1/pBR322/pUC origin of replication
  10436..11296   -  CDS            AmpR: β-lactamase; bla; confers resistance to ampicillin, carbenicillin, and related antibiotics
  11297..11401   -  promoter       AmpR promoter: bla
