[The description below was written by a language model from this plasmid's Addgene catalogue record and pLannotate feature annotations shown in this document.]
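Description:
R619-M89-303: CMV51p> HCoV-HKU1 S-2P-T4f-3C-His8-Strep2x2 is an 11.4 kb mammalian expression plasmid built on the pDest-303 Gateway destination backbone for producing a soluble, trimeric form of the human coronavirus HKU1 spike glycoprotein. It is maintained in E. coli as a high-copy plasmid through a ColE1/pUC-type origin with ampicillin selection (AmpR), and also carries an f1 origin. For mammalian cells it provides an SV40 promoter-driven neomycin phosphotransferase cassette with an SV40 poly(A) signal, allowing G418 selection. It also carries the Epstein-Barr virus oriP element, which can support episomal retention in cells that supply EBNA1.

The expression cassette was assembled by Gateway recombination, and residual att sites flank the promoter and insert. The promoter the record calls CMV51 is annotated as a CMV immediate-early enhancer and promoter, and it drives a spike coding sequence that the depositor describes as optimized for mammalian expression. Transcription terminates at a bGH polyadenylation signal. The annotated spike match, to HCoV-HKU1 isolate N5, covers most of the open reading frame. The remaining C-terminal elements are not individually annotated but are indicated by the construct name. "2P" denotes the two proline substitutions commonly used to stabilise coronavirus spikes in the prefusion state. "T4f" points to a T4 fibritin foldon trimerisation domain, which would take the place of membrane anchoring. This is followed by a 3C protease cleavage site, an eight-histidine tag and a tandem Strep-tag II, allowing affinity purification and optional tag removal. The stated purpose is mammalian expression of soluble HKU1 spike trimer, and the associated work concerns producing such trimers as antigens for serology assays.
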