Addgene plasmid #166014: R619-M89-303: CMV51p> HCoV-HKU1 S-2P-T4f-3C-His8-Strep2x2
Purpose: mammalian expression of HCoV-HKU1 soluble spike trimer protein
Depositing lab: Dominic Esposito. Depositing organization: National Cancer Institute (NCI). Publication: Optimizing high-yield production of SARS-CoV-2 soluble spike trimers for serology assays. Esposito D, Mehalko J, Drew M, Snead K, Wall V, Taylor T, Frank P, Denson JP, Hong M, Gulten G, Sadtler K, Messing S, Gillette W. Protein Expr Purif. 2020 Jun 4;174:105686. doi: 10.1016/j.pep.2020.105686. PubMed 32504802.
Backbone
  Vector backbone: pDest-303
  Vector type: Mammalian Expression
  Selectable markers: Neomycin (select with G418)
Growth in bacteria
  Bacterial resistance: Ampicillin, 100 μg/mL
  Growth temperature: 37°C
  Growth strain: DH5alpha
  Copy number: High Copy
Gene/Insert
  Gene/Insert name: HCoV-HKU1 S (spike)
  Species: Other
  Promoter: CMV51
  Tag / fusion protein: 3C-His8-Strep2x2 (C terminal on insert)
  Cloning method: Gateway Cloning
Terms and licenses: Academic/Nonprofit Terms; Industry Terms: Not Available to Industry
Depositor comments: DNA sequence optimized for mammalian expression
How to cite: R619-M89-303: CMV51p> HCoV-HKU1 S-2P-T4f-3C-His8-Strep2x2 was a gift from Dominic Esposito (Addgene plasmid # 166014 ; http://n2t.net/addgene:166014 ; RRID:Addgene_166014)
